Addgene plasmid #162142: pBEL2094
Purpose: Complementation plasmid for MlaE E98A
Depositing lab: Gira Bhabha & Damian Ekiert. Depositing organization: NYU Grossman School of Medicine. Publication: Structure of bacterial phospholipid transporter MlaFEDB with substrate bound. Coudray N, Isom GL, MacRae MR, Saiduddin MN, Bhabha G, Ekiert DC. Elife. 2020 Nov 25;9. pii: 62518. doi: 10.7554/eLife.62518. PubMed 33236984.
Backbone
  Vector backbone: pBAD-His
  Vector type: Bacterial Expression
Growth in bacteria
  Bacterial resistance: Ampicillin, 100 μg/mL
  Growth temperature: 37°C
  Growth strain: DH5alpha
  Copy number: High Copy
Gene/Insert
  Gene/Insert name: MlaFEDCB
  Species: E. coli
  Mutation: MlaF-MlaE(E98A)-(6xHis-MlaD)-MlaC-MlaB
  Cloning method: Gibson Cloning
Terms and licenses: Academic/Nonprofit Terms; Industry Terms: Not Available to Industry
Depositor comments: Please visit https://www.biorxiv.org/content/10.1101/2020.06.02.129247v2 for bioRxiv preprint.
How to cite: pBEL2094 was a gift from Gira Bhabha & Damian Ekiert (Addgene plasmid # 162142 ; http://n2t.net/addgene:162142 ; RRID:Addgene_162142)
