[The description below was written by a language model from this plasmid's Addgene catalogue record and pLannotate feature annotations shown in this document.]
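Description:
pBEL2094 is a bacterial expression plasmid built on the pBAD-His backbone that carries the E. coli mlaFEDCB operon with a single point mutation, E98A, in MlaE. It is propagated in E. coli at high copy from a ColE1/pMB1-type origin and selected with ampicillin through the β-lactamase (AmpR) gene. An M13 phage origin is also present, along with non-functional remnants of pBR322 (fragments of bom, rop, the tetracycline resistance gene and its promoter).

The insert sits downstream of the araBAD promoter, with the divergently transcribed araC regulator gene alongside it, so expression is controlled by L-arabinose in the usual pBAD manner. The five open reading frames are arranged in their operon order, mlaF, mlaE, mlaD, mlaC and mlaB, and transcription ends at the rrnB T1 and T2 terminators, which are preceded by a segment of 5S rRNA sequence from the rrnB region. According to the record, MlaD carries an N-terminal 6xHis tag; the feature table does not annotate the tag separately, though there is a short unannotated gap between mlaE and mlaD. MlaF (the ATPase), MlaE (the probable membrane translocation subunit), MlaD (phospholipid-binding) and MlaB form the inner-membrane ABC transporter MlaFEDB, while MlaC is thought to shuttle phospholipid across the periplasm. Together they maintain outer-membrane lipid asymmetry.

The stated purpose is complementation. The plasmid supplies the operon with the MlaE E98A substitution so that the functional consequence of this residue change can be tested, in the context of structural work on the MlaFEDB transporter. The record does not specify the host strain used for complementation.
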