Features (pLannotate 1.2.2; 18 found; start..end, strand, type, name):
     59..343     +  promoter       araBAD promoter: araBAD; promoter of the L-arabinose operon of E. coli; the araC regulatory gene is transcribed in the opposite direction (Guzman et al., 1995)
    377..1183    +  CDS            mlaF: MLAF_ECOLI - Also known as yrbF. Experimental evidence at protein level: Swiss-Prot protein existence level 1. Part of the ABC transporter complex MlaFEDB, which is involved in a phospholipid transport pathway that maintains lipid asymmetry in the outer membrane by retrograde trafficking of phospholipids from the outer membrane to the inner membrane. Responsible for energy coupling to the transport system. From Escherichia coli (strain K12).
   1194..1973    +  CDS            mlaE: MLAE_ECOLI - Also known as yrbE. Experimental evidence at protein level: Swiss-Prot protein existence level 1. Part of the ABC transporter complex MlaFEDB, which is involved in a phospholipid transport pathway that maintains lipid asymmetry in the outer membrane by retrograde trafficking of phospholipids from the outer membrane to the inner membrane. Probably responsible for the translocation of the substrate across the membrane. From Escherichia coli (strain K12).
   2035..2583    +  CDS            mlaD: MLAD_ECOLI - Also known as yrbD. Experimental evidence at protein level: Swiss-Prot protein existence level 1. Part of the ABC transporter complex MlaFEDB, which is involved in a phospholipid transport pathway that maintains lipid asymmetry in the outer membrane by retrograde trafficking of phospholipids from the outer membrane to the inner membrane (PubMed:19383799, PubMed:27529189). MlaD functions in substrate binding with strong affinity for phospholipids and modulates ATP hydrolytic activity of the complex (PubMed:27529189). From Escherichia coli (strain K12).
   2605..3237    +  CDS            mlaC (sequence withheld): MLAC_ECOLI - Also known as yrbC. Experimental evidence at protein level: Swiss-Prot protein existence level 1. Involved in a phospholipid transport pathway that maintains lipid asymmetry in the outer membrane by retrograde trafficking of phospholipids from the outer membrane to the inner membrane. May transfer phospholipid across the periplasmic space and deliver it to the MlaFEDB complex at the inner membrane. From Escherichia coli (strain K12).
   3240..3530    +  CDS            mlaB: MLAB_ECOLI - Also known as yrbB. Experimental evidence at protein level: Swiss-Prot protein existence level 1. Part of the ABC transporter complex MlaFEDB, which is involved in a phospholipid transport pathway that maintains lipid asymmetry in the outer membrane by retrograde trafficking of phospholipids from the outer membrane to the inner membrane (PubMed:19383799, PubMed:27529189). MlaB plays critical roles in both the assembly and activity of the complex. May act by modulating MlaF structure and stability (PubMed:27529189). From Escherichia coli (strain K12).
   3696..3811    +  ncRNA          5S rRNA: Accession: RF00001 - 5S ribosomal RNA
   3815..3901    +  terminator     rrnB T1 terminator: Escherichia coli rrnB; transcription terminator T1 from the E. coli rrnB gene
   3993..4020    +  terminator     rrnB T2 terminator: transcription terminator T2 from the E. coli rrnB gene
   4039..4130    +  promoter       AmpR promoter: bla
   4131..4991    +  CDS            AmpR: β-lactamase; bla; confers resistance to ampicillin, carbenicillin, and related antibiotics
   5033..5413    +  rep_origin     M13 ori (sequence partly withheld): M13 bacteriophage origin of replication; arrow indicates direction of (+) strand synthesis
   5599..6186    +  rep_origin     ori: high-copy-number ColE1/pMB1/pBR322/pUC origin of replication
   6372..6423    -  misc_feature   bom (fragment): basis of mobility region from pBR322
   6539..6578    -  CDS            rop (fragment): Rop protein, which maintains plasmids at low copy number; rop
   6579..6764    -  CDS            TcR (fragment): tetracycline efflux protein; tet; confers resistance to tetracycline
   6774..6792    +  promoter       tet promoter (fragment): E. coli promoter for tetracycline efflux protein gene
   6882..32      -  CDS            araC (across the origin): L-arabinose regulatory protein; araC
>Addgene plasmid #162142 | pBEL2094 | addgene full sequence | sequence record 320180 | Addgene NGS Result
GGCAGCAGGGGATCATTTTGCGCTTCAGCCATACTTTTCATACTCCCGCCATTCAGAGAAGAAACCAATT
GTCCATATTGCATCAGACATTGCCGTCACTGCGTCTTTTACTGGCTCTTCTCGCTAACCAAACCGGTAAC
CCCGCTTATTAAAAGCATTCTGTAACAAAGCGGGACCAAAGCCATGACAAAAACGCGTAACAAAAGTGTC
TATAATCACGGCAGAAAAGTCCACATTGATTATTTGCACGGCGTCACACTTTGCTATGCCATAGCATTTT
TATCCATAAGATTAGCGGATCCTACCTGACGCTTTTTATCGCAACTCTCTACTGTTTCTCCATACCCGTT
TTTTTGGGCTAGCCGAAGGGTGAATTATGGAGCAGTCTGTGGCGAATTTAGTCGATATGCGCGATGTCAG
TTTTACGCGTGGCAATCGCTGCATCTTCGATAATATTTCCCTGACCGTGCCGCGAGGGAAGATCACGGCG
ATCATGGGGCCATCGGGCATCGGTAAAACGACGCTACTCCGTCTGATTGGCGGGCAAATCGCACCAGATC
ATGGTGAGATCCTTTTCGATGGTGAGAATATTCCGGCGATGTCTCGTTCGCGCCTGTATACAGTGCGCAA
ACGGATGAGCATGTTATTTCAGTCCGGGGCGTTGTTCACTGATATGAACGTATTTGACAACGTCGCCTAT
CCACTGCGCGAACATACCCAACTTCCCGCGCCATTGTTGCATAGTACGGTGATGATGAAGCTGGAGGCCG
TGGGGCTGCGTGGAGCGGCTAAACTAATGCCTTCTGAACTTTCCGGTGGGATGGCGCGGCGTGCAGCGCT
GGCGCGTGCGATTGCGCTGGAGCCGGATCTCATCATGTTTGATGAACCTTTTGTTGGGCAAGATCCCATC
ACCATGGGCGTACTGGTGAAGCTGATTTCTGAGCTGAACAGCGCGCTGGGCGTGACTTGTGTGGTGGTTT
CTCACGATGTGCCGGAAGTGTTAAGTATTGCGGATCACGCCTGGATCCTGGCGGACAAAAAAATTGTCGC
TCATGGCAGTGCCCAGGCGTTGCAGGCGAATCCTGATCCGCGCGTACGTCAGTTTCTGGACGGGATAGCT
GACGGGCCTGTTCCGTTCCGCTATCCTGCCGGCGATTATCACGCTGATCTTTTACCAGGGAGTTAAGCCA
CTCATGCTGTTAAATGCGCTGGCGTCGCTCGGACATAAAGGGATTAAAACCCTGAGAACGTTCGGGCGGG
CCGGGTTAATGTTATTCAATGCGCTGGTCGGCAAACCGGAATTTCGCAAACATGCGCCGCTGCTGGTGCG
CCAGCTCTATAATGTCGGCGTCCTGTCGATGCTGATTATTGTGGTTTCTGGCGTGTTCATCGGAATGGTG
TTGGGGCTGCAAGGTTATCTGGTTCTGACCACTTATAGTGCGGAAACCAGTCTGGGTATGCTGGTGGCGT
TATCGCTACTGCGTGCGCTGGGGCCGGTGGTTGCCGCGTTGTTGTTTGCCGGGCGTGCTGGTTCGGCGCT
AACCGCAGAAATCGGCCTGATGCGCGCTACAGAGCAACTCTCCAGTATGGAGATGATGGCGGTGGATCCG
CTGCGTCGGGTTATTTCTCCCCGTTTCTGGGCTGGGGTTATTTCATTACCACTGTTGACGGTTATTTTCG
TCGCCGTGGGGATCTGGGGCGGATCTCTGGTCGGCGTCAGTTGGAAAGGCATTGATAGCGGGTTCTTCTG
GTCGGCAATGCAAAATGCCGTCGACTGGCGTATGGATCTGGTCAACTGTCTGATTAAGAGCGTGGTGTTC
GCCATCACGGTGACGTGGATTTCGTTGTTTAACGGCTACGACGCCATCCCGACGTCTGCCGGGATTAGCC
GGGCAACCACTCGCACCGTTGTCCACTCGTCTCTGGCTGTTCTGGGGCTGGATTTTGTGCTGACCGCATT
GATGTTTGGGAATTGAGTTCATGCATCACCACCATCACCATCAGCATCAACACGAAAATCTGTATTTTCA
GGGGATGCAAACGAAAAAAAATGAAATTTGGGTGGGTATCTTTTTATTAGCAGCACTGCTGGCGGCGCTG
TTTGTTTGCCTGAAGGCGGCGAACGTGACGTCCATACGTACTGAACCGACCTACACGCTTTATGCGACGT
TCGATAACATTGGCGGCCTGAAAGCGCGCTCTCCGGTCAGTATTGGTGGCGTTGTTGTGGGTCGGGTGGC
GGATATTACGCTGGACCCGAAAACCTATCTGCCGCGCGTAACGCTGGAAATTGAACAACGTTATAACCAC
ATTCCAGATACCAGTTCGCTGAGCATTCGTACTTCCGGCCTGCTGGGGGAACAATATCTGGCATTAAACG
TCGGTTTTGAAGACCCGGAACTGGGGACTGCTATCCTGAAGGATGGCGATACAATTCAGGACACTAAGTC
TGCGATGGTGCTGGAAGATCTCATTGGTCAGTTCCTTTACGGTAGTAAAGGCGATGACAATAAGAATAGT
GGCGATGCGCCAGCTGCTGCGCCAGGTAATAATGAAACCACTGAACCTGTGGGTACAACGAAATAATTTC
AGGAGAACCGACGC
[633 nt withheld, positions 2605-3237]
TAATGAGCGAGTCACTGAGCTGGATGCAGACGGGTGACACGCTGGCGTTATCCGGAGAGCTGGATCAGGA
CGTTTTGCTACCGCTTTGGGAAATGCGTGAGGAAGCGGTGAAGGGGATTACCTGCATCGATCTTAGCCGT
GTCTCCCGCGTGGATACGGGGGGACTGGCACTGCTGCTCCATCTTATCGATCTGGCGAAAAAGCAGGGCA
ACAATGTGACGCTTCAGGGGGTAAACGACAAAGTGTATACCCTGGCGAAATTGTATAATTTGCCTGCTGA
TGTTCTGCCTCGTTAAGGTACCAAATTCCAGAAAAGAGACGCTGAAAAGCGTCTTTTTTCGTTTTGGTCC
TGGTCTGAGGAATGGTTGTAAGCTTGGCTGTTTTGGCGGATGAGAGAAGATTTTCAGCCTGATACAGATT
AAATCAGAACGCAGAAGCGGTCTGATAAAACAGAATTTGCCTGGCGGCAGTAGCGCGGTGGTCCCACCTG
ACCCCATGCCGAACTCAGAAGTGAAACGCCGTAGCGCCGATGGTAGTGTGGGGTCTCCCCATGCGAGAGT
AGGGAACTGCCAGGCATCAAATAAAACGAAAGGCTCAGTCGAAAGACTGGGCCTTTCGTTTTATCTGTTG
TTTGTCGGTGAACGCTCTCCTGAGTAGGACAAATCCGCCGGGAGCGGATTTGAACGTTGCGAAGCAACGG
CCCGGAGGGTGGCGGGCAGGACGCCCGCCATAAACTGCCAGGCATCAAATTAAGCAGAAGGCCATCCTGA
CGGATGGCCTTTTTGCGTTTCTACAAACTCTTTTGTTTATTTTTCTAAATACATTCAAATATGTATCCGC
TCATGAGACAATAACCCTGATAAATGCTTCAATAATATTGAAAAAGGAAGAGTATGAGTATTCAACATTT
CCGTGTCGCCCTTATTCCCTTTTTTGCGGCATTTTGCCTTCCTGTTTTTGCTCACCCAGAAACGCTGGTG
AAAGTAAAAGATGCTGAAGATCAGTTGGGTGCACGAGTGGGTTACATCGAACTGGATCTCAACAGCGGTA
AGATCCTTGAGAGTTTTCGCCCCGAAGAACGTTTTCCAATGATGAGCACTTTTAAAGTTCTGCTATGTGG
CGCGGTATTATCCCGTGTTGACGCCGGGCAAGAGCAACTCGGTCGCCGCATACACTATTCTCAGAATGAC
TTGGTTGAGTACTCACCAGTCACAGAAAAGCATCTTACGGATGGCATGACAGTAAGAGAATTATGCAGTG
CTGCCATAACCATGAGTGATAACACTGCGGCCAACTTACTTCTGACAACGATCGGAGGACCGAAGGAGCT
AACCGCTTTTTTGCACAACATGGGGGATCATGTAACTCGCCTTGATCGTTGGGAACCGGAGCTGAATGAA
GCCATACCAAACGACGAGCGTGACACCACGATGCCTGCAGCAATGGCAACAACGTTGCGCAAACTATTAA
CTGGCGAACTACTTACTCTAGCTTCCCGGCAACAATTAATAGACTGGATGGAGGCGGATAAAGTTGCAGG
ACCACTTCTGCGCTCGGCCCTTCCGGCTGGCTGGTTTATTGCTGATAAATCTGGAGCCGGTGAGCGTGGG
TCTCGCGGTATCATTGCAGCACTGGGGCCAGATGGTAAGCCCTCCCGTATCGTAGTTATCTACACGACGG
GGAGTCAGGCAACTATGGATGAACGAAATAGACAGATCGCTGAGATAGGTGCCTCACTGATTAAGCATTG
GTAACTGTCAGACCAAGTTTACTCATATATACTTTAGATTGATT
[125 nt withheld, positions 5032-5156]
C
[141 nt withheld, positions 5158-5298]
CCTTTGACGTTGGAGTCCACGTTCTTT
[37 nt withheld, positions 5326-5362]
ACCCTATCTCGGGCTATTCTTTTGATTTATAAGGGATTTTGCCGATTTCGGCCTATTGGTTAAAAAATGA
GCTGATTTAACAAAAATTTAACGCGAATTTTAACAAAATATTAACGTTTACAATTTAAAAGGATCTAGGT
GAAGATCCTTTTTGATAATCTCATGACCAAAATCCCTTAACGTGAGTTTTCGTTCCACTGAGCGTCAGAC
CCCGTAGAAAAGATCAAAGGATCTTCTTGAGATCCTTTTTTTCTGCGCGTAATCTGCTGCTTGCAAACAA
AAAAACCACCGCTACCAGCGGTGGTTTGTTTGCCGGATCAAGAGCTACCAACTCTTTTTCCGAAGGTAAC
TGGCTCAGCAGAGCGCAGATACCAAATACTGTCCTTCTAGTGTAGCCGTAGTTAGGCCACCACTTCAAGA
ACTCTGTAGCACCGCCTACATACCTCGCTCTGCTAATCCTGTTACCAGTGGCTGCTGCCAGTGGCGATAA
GTCGTGTCTTACCGGGTTGGACTCAAGACGATAGTTACCGGATAAGGCGCAGCGGTCGGGCTGAACGGGG
GGTTCGTGCACACAGCCCAGCTTGGAGCGAACGACCTACACCGAACTGAGATACCTACAGCGTGAGCTAT
GAGAAAGCGCCACGCTTCCCGAAGGGAGAAAGGCGGACAGGTATCCGGTAAGCGGCAGGGTCGGAACAGG
AGAGCGCACGAGGGAGCTTCCAGGGGGAAACGCCTGGTATCTTTATAGTCCTGTCGGGTTTCGCCACCTC
TGACTTGAGCGTCGATTTTTGTGATGCTCGTCAGGGGGGCGGAGCCTATGGAAAAACGCCAGCAACGCGG
CCTTTTTACGGTTCCTGGCCTTTTGCTGGCCTTTTGCTCACATGTTCTTTCCTGCGTTATCCCCTGATTC
TGTGGATAACCGTATTACCGCCTTTGAGTGAGCTGATACCGCTCGCCGCAGCCGAACGACCGAGCGCAGC
GAGTCAGTGAGCGAGGAAGCGGAAGAGCGCCTGATGCGGTATTTTCTCCTTACGCATCTGTGCGGTATTT
CACACCGCATAGGGTCATGGCTGCGCCCCGACACCCGCCAACACCCGCTGACGCGCCCTGACGGGCTTGT
CTGCTCCCGGCATCCGCTTACAGACAAGCTGTGACCGTCTCCGGGAGCTGCATGTGTCAGAGGTTTTCAC
CGTCATCACCGAAACGCGCGAGGCAGAAGGAGATGGCGCCCAACAGTCCCCCGGCCACGGGGCCTGCCAC
CATACCCACGCCGAAACAAGCGCTCATGAGCCCGAAGTGGCGAGCCCGATCTTCCCCATCGGTGATGTCG
GCGATATAGGCGCCAGCAACCGCACCTGTGGCGCCGGTGATGCCGGCCACGATGCGTCCGGCGTAGAGGA
TCTGCTCATGTTTGACAGCTTATCATCGATGCATAATGTGCCTGTCAAATGGACGAAGCAGGGATTCTGC
AAACCCTATGCTACTCCGTCAAGCCGTCAATTGTCTGATTCGTTACCAATTATGACAACTTGACGGCTAC
ATCATTCACTTTTTCTTCACAACCGGCACGGAACTCGCTCGGGCTGGCCCCGGTGCATTTTTTAAATACC
CGCGAGAAATAGAGTTGATCGTCAAAACCAACATTGCGACCGACGGTGGCGATAGGCATCCGGGTGGTGC
TCAAAAGCAGCTTCGCCTGGCTGATACGTTGGTCCTCGCGCCAGCTTAAGACGCTAATCCCTAACTGCTG
GCGGAAAAGATGTGACAGACGCGACGGCGACAAGCAAACATGCTGTGCGACGCTGGCGATATCAAAATTG
CTGTCTGCCAGGTGATCGCTGATGTACTGACAAGCCTCGCGTACCCGATTATCCATCGGTGGATGGAGCG
ACTCGTTAATCGCTTCCATGCGCCGCAGTAACAATTGCTCAAGCAGATTTATCGCCAGCAGCTCCGAATA
GCGCCCTTCCCCTTGCCCGGCGTTAATGATTTGCCCAAACAGGTCGCTGAAATGCGGCTGGTGCGCTTCA
TCCGGGCGAAAGAACCCCGTATTGGCAAATATTGACGGCCAGTTAAGCCATTCATGCCAGTAGGCGCGCG
GACGAAAGTAAACCCACTGGTGATACCATTCGCGAGCCTCCGGATGACGACCGTAGTGATGAATCTCTCC
TGGCGGGAACAGCAAAATATCACCCGGTCGGCAAACAAATTCTCGTCCCTGATTTTTCACCACCCCCTGA
CCGCGAATGGTGAGATTGAGAATATAACCTTTCATTCCCAGCGGTCGGTCGATAAAAAAATCGAGATAAC
CGTTGGCCTCAATCGGCGTTAAACCCGCCACCAGATGGGCATTAAACGAGTATCCC
